>Addgene plasmid #114140 | pCAGGS_m-AKAR5’ | depositor full sequence | sequence record 215469 | pCAGGS_m-AKAR5’ sequence 8082 bps
GTCGACATTGATTATTGACTAGTTATTAATAGTAATCAATTACGGGGTCATTAGTTCATAGCCCATATAT
GGAGTTCCGCGTTACATAACTTACGGTAAATGGCCCGCCTGGCTGACCGCCCAACGACCCCCGCCCATTG
ACGTCAATAATGACGTATGTTCCCATAGTAACGCCAATAGGGACTTTCCATTGACGTCAATGGGTGGACT
ATTTACGGTAAACTGCCCACTTGGCAGTACATCAAGTGTATCATATGCCAAGTACGCCCCCTATTGACGT
CAATGACGGTAAATGGCCCGCCTGGCATTATGCCCAGTACATGACCTTATGGGACTTTCCTACTTGGCAG
TACATCTACGTATTAGTCATCGCTATTACCATGGGTCGAGGTGAGCCCCACGTTCTGCTTCACTCTCCCC
ATCTCCCCCCCCTCCCCACCCCCAATTTTGTATTTATTTATTTTTTAATTATTTTGTGCAGCGATGGGGG
CGGGGGGGGGGGGGGCGCGCGCCAGGCGGGGCGGGGCGGGGGCGAGGGCGGGGCGGGGCGAGGCGGAGAG
GTGCGGCGGCAGCCAATCAGAGCGGCGCGCTCCGAAAGTTTCCTTTTATGGCGAGGCGGCGGCGGCGGCG
GCCCTATAAAAAGCGAAGCGCGCGGCGGGCGGGAGTCGCTGCGTTGCCTTCGCCCCGTGCCCCGCTCCGC
GCCGCCTCGCGCCGCCCGCCCCGGCTCTGACTGACCGCGTTACTCCCACAGGTGAGCGGGCGGGACGGCC
CTTCTCCTCCGGGCTGTAATTAGCGCTTGGTTTAATGACGGCTCGTTTCTTTTCTGTGGCTGCGTGAAAG
CCTTAAAGGGCTCCGGGAGGGCCCTTTGTGCGGGGGGGAGCGGCTCGGGGGGTGCGTGCGTGTGTGTGTG
CGTGGGGAGCGCCGCGTGCGGCCCGCGCTGCCCGGCGGCTGTGAGCGCTGCGGGCGCGGCGCGGGGCTTT
GTGCGCTCCGCGTGTGCGCGAGGGGAGCGCGGCCGGGGGCGGTGCCCCGCGGTGCGGGGGGGCTGCGAGG
GGAACAAAGGCTGCGTGCGGGGTGTGTGCGTGGGGGGGTGAGCAGGGGGTGTGGGCGCGGCGGTCGGGCT
GTAACCCCCCCCTGCACCCCCCTCCCCGAGTTGCTGAGCACGGCCCGGCTTCGGGTGCGGGGCTCCGTGC
GGGGCGTGGCGCGGGGCTCGCCGTGCCGGGCGGGGGGTGGCGGCAGGTGGGGGTGCCGGGCGGGGCGGGG
CCGCCTCGGGCCGGGGAGGGCTCGGGGGAGGGGCGCGGCGGCCCCGGAGCGCCGGCGGCTGTCGAGGCGC
GGCGAGCCGCAGCCATTGCCTTTTATGGTAATCGTGCGAGAGGGCGCAGGGACTTCCTTTGTCCCAAATC
TGGCGGAGCCGAAATCTGGGAGGCGCCGCCGCACCCCCTCTAGCGGGCGCGGGCGAAGCGGTGCGGCGCC
GGCAGGAAGGAAATGGGCGGGGAGGGCCTTCGTGCGTCGCCGCGCCGCCGTCCCCTTCTCCATCTCCAGC
CTCGGGGCTGCCGCAGGGGGACGGCTGCCTTCGGGGGGGACGGGGCAGGGCGGGGTTCGGCTTCTGGCGT
GTGACCGGCGGCTCTAGAGCCTCTGCTAACCATGTTCATGCCTTCTTCTTTTTCCTACAGCTCCTGGGCA
ACGTGCTGGTTATTGTGCTGTCTCATCATTTTGGCAAAGAATTCGGTACCGCGGGCCCAGCTTGCGGCCG
CCACCATGGTGCGGGGTTCTCATCATCATCATCATCATGGTATGGCTAGCATGACTGGTGGACAGCAAAT
GGGTCGGGATCTGTACGACGATGACGATAAGGATCCCATGGTGAGCAAGGGCGAGGAGCTGTTCACCGGG
GTGGTGCCCATCCTGGTCGAGCTGGACGGCGACGTAAACGGCCACAAGTTCAGCGTGTCCGGCGAGGGCG
AGGGCGATGCCACCTACGGCAAGCTGACCCTGAAGTTCATCTGCACCACCGGCAAGCTGCCCGTGCCCTG
GCCCACCCTCGTGACCACCCTGACCTACGGCGTGCAGTGCTTCAGCCGCTACCCCGACCACATGAAGCAG
CACGACTTCTTCAAGTCCGCCATGCCCGAAGGCTACGTCCAGGAGCGCACCATCTTCTTCAAGGACGACG
GCAACTACAAGACCCGCGCCGAGGTGAAGTTCGAGGGCGACACCCTGGTGAACCGCATCGAGCTGAAGGG
CATCGACTTCAAGGAGGACGGCAACATCCTGGGGCACAAGCTGGAGTACAACTACAACAGCCACAACGTC
TATATCATGGCCGACAAGCAGAAGAACGGCATCAAGGTGAACTTCAAGATCCGCCACAACATCGAGGACG
GCAGCGTGCAGCTCGCCGACCACTACCAGCAGAACACCCCCATCGGCGACGGCCCCGTGCTGCTGCCCGA
CAACCACTACCTGAGCACCCAGTCCAAGCTGAGCAAAGACCCCAACGAGAAGCGCGATCACATGGTCCTG
CTGGAGTTCGTGACCGCCGCCGGGATCACTCTCGGCATGGACGAGCTGTACAAGCGCATGCATAAGTTTT
CTCAAGAACAGATCGGCGAAAACATTGTGTGCAGGGTCATTTGTACCACGGGTCAAATTCCCATCCGAGA
TTTGTCAGCTGATATTTCACAAGTGCTTAAGGAAAAACGATCCATAAAGAAAGTTTGGACATTTGGTAGA
AACCCAGCCTGTGACTATCATTTAGGAAACATTTCAAGACTGTCAAATAAGCATTTCCAAATACTACTAG
GAGAAGACGGTAACCTTTTATTGAATGACATTTCCACTAATGGGACCTGGTTAAATGGGCAAAAAGTCGA
GAAGAACAGCAATCAGTTACTGTCTCAAGGTGATGAAATAACCGTTGGTGTAGGCGTGGAATCAGATATT
TTATCTCTGGTCATTTTCATAAACGACAAATTTAAGCAGTGCCTCGAGCAGAACAAAGTTGATCGCTCTG
CAGGTAAGCCAGGCAGCGGCGAGGGCAGCACCAAGGGCCTGCGTCGCGCCACCCTGGTGGACGGCGGCAC
CGGCGGCAGCGAGCTCATGGGCAGCGTGCAGCTCGCCGACCACTACCAGCAGAACACCCCCATCGGCGAC
GGCCCCGTGCTGCTGCCCGACAACCACTACCTGAGCTACCAGTCCGCCCTGAGCAAAGACCCCAACGAGA
AGCGCGATCACATGGTCCTGCTGGAGAGAGTGACCGCCGCCGGGATCACTCTCGGCATGGACGAGCTATA
CAAGGGTGGAACTGGAGGTTCAATGGTGAGCAAGGGCGAGGAGCTGTTCACCGGGGTGGTGCCCATCCTG
GTCGAGCTGGACGGCGACGTAAACGGCCACAAGTTCAGCGTGTCCGGCGAGGGCGAGGGCGATGCCACCT
ACGGCAAGCTGACCCTGAAGCTCATCTGCACCACCGGCAAGCTGCCCGTGCCCTGGCCCACCCTCGTGAC
CACCTTCGGCTACGGCCTGATGTGCTTCGCCCGCTACCCCGACCACATGAAGCAGCACGACTTCTTCAAG
TCCGCCATGCCCGAAGGCTACGTCCAGGAGCGCACCATCTTCTTCAAGGACGACGGCAACTACAAGACCC
GCGCCGAGGTGAAGTTCGAGGGCGACACCCTGGTGAACCGCATCGAGCTGAAGGGCATCGACTTCAAGGA
GGACGGCAACATCCTGGGGCACAAGCTGGAGTACAACTGGAACAGCGTCAACGTCTATATCATGGCCGAC
AAGCAGAAGAACGGCATCAAGGTGAACTTCAAGATCCGCCACAACATCGAGGGTGAATTCGGTAAAAAGA
AGAAAAAGAAGTCAAAGACAAAGTGTGTAATTATGTAATCTAGGGGATCCACCGGAAGCCACCTGCATGC
GGCCGCATGATCAGCTGGATGCATCGATCACGCGTACCGGTGCTCGAGGTACCGATGAATAGCTAAGGTC
GACCGAGGCCGCAGGTAAGTATCAAGGTTACAAGACAGGTTTAAGGAGACCACATAGAAACTGGGCTTGT
CGAGACAGAGAAGACTCTTGCGTTTCTGATAGGCACCTATTGGTCTTACTGACATCCACTTTGCCTTTCT
CTCCACAGGTGTCGACAATCAACCTCTGGATTACAAAATTTGTGAAAGATTGACTGGTATTCTTAACTAT
GTTGCTCCTTTTACGCTATGTGGATACGCTGCTTTAATGCCTTTGTATCATGCTATTGCTTCCCGTATGG
CTTTCATTTTCTCCTCCTTGTATAAATCCTGGTTGCTGTCTCTTTATGAGGAGTTGTGGCCCGTTGTCAG
GCAACGTGGCGTGGTGTGCACTGTGTTTGCTGACGCAACCCCCACTGGTTGGGGCATTGCCACCACCTGT
CAGCTCCTTTCCGGGACTTTCGCTTTCCCCCTCCCTATTGCCACGGCGGAACTCATCGCCGCCTGCCTTG
CCCGCTGCTGGACAGGGGCTCGGCTGTTGGGCACTGACAATTCCGTGGTGTTGTCGGGGAAGCTGACGTC
CTTTCCATGGCTGCTCGCCTGTGTTGCCACCTGGATTCTGCGCGGGACGTCCTTCTGCTACGTCCCTTCG
GCCCTCAATCCAGCGGACCTTCCTTCCCGCGGCCTGCTGCCGGCTCTGCGGCCTCTTCCGCGTCTTCGCC
TTCGCCCTCAGACGAGTCGGATCTCCCTTTGGGCCGCCTCCCCGCCTGGAATTCGAGCTCGGTACGATCA
GCCTCGACTGTGCCTTCTAGTTGCCAGCCATCTGTTGTTTGCCCCTCCCCCGTGCCTTCCTTGACCCTGG
AAGGTGCCACTCCCACTGTCCTTTCCTAATAAAATGAGGAAATTGCATCGCATTGTCTGAGTAGGTGTCA
TTCTATTCTGGGGGGTGGGGTGGGGCAGGACAGCAAGGGGGAGGATTGGGAAGACAATAGCAGGCCAGCT
TTTGTTCCCTTTAGGGTTAATTGCGCGCTTGGCGCTAATCATGGTCATAGCTGTTTCCACTCCTCAGGTG
CAGGCTGCCTATCAGAAGGTGGTGGCTGGTGTGGCCAATGCCCTGGCTCACAAATACCACTGAGATCTTT
TTCCCTCTGCCAAAAATTATGGGGACATCATGAAGCCCCTTGAGCATCTGACTTCTGGCTAATAAAGGAA
ATTTATTTTCATTGCAATAGTGTGTTGGAATTTTTTGTGTCTCTCACTCGGAAGGACATATGGGAGGGCA
AATCATTTAAAACATCAGAATGAGTATTTGGTTTAGAGTTTGGCAACATATGCCATATGCTGGCTGCCAT
GAACAAAGGTGGCTATAAAGAGGTCATCAGTATATGAAACAGCCCCCTGCTGTCCATTCCTTATTCCATA
GAAAAGCCTTGACTTGAGGTTAGATTTTTTTTTATATTTTGTTTGTGTTATTTTTTTCTTTAACATCCCT
AAAATTTTCCTTACATGTTTTACTAGCCAGATTTTTCCTCCTCTCCTGACTACTCCCAGTCATAGCTGTC
CCTCTTCTCTTATGAAGATCCCTCGACCTGCAGCCCAAGCTTGGCGTAATCATGGTCATAGCTGTTTCCT
GTGTGAAATTGTTATCCGCTCACAATTCCACACAACATACGAGCCGGAAGCATAAAGTGTAAAGCCTGGG
GTGCCTAATGAGTGAGCTAACTCACATTAATTGCGTTGCGCTCACTGCCCGCTTTCCAGTCGGGAAACCT
GTCGTGCCAGCGGATCCGCATCTCAATTAGTCAGCAACCATAGTCCCGCCCCTAACTCCGCCCATCCCGC
CCCTAACTCCGCCCAGTTCCGCCCATTCTCCGCCCCATGGCTGACTAATTTTTTTTATTTATGCAGAGGC
CGAGGCCGCCTCGGCCTCTGAGCTATTCCAGAAGTAGTGAGGAGGCTTTTTTGGAGGCCTAGGCTTTTGC
AAAAAGCTAACTTGTTTATTGCAGCTTATAATGGTTACAAATAAAGCAATAGCATCACAAATTTCACAAA
TAAAGCATTTTTTTCACTGCATTCTAGTTGTGGTTTGTCCAAACTCATCAATGTATCTTATCATGTCTGG
ATCCGCTGCATTAATGAATCGGCCAACGCGCGGGGAGAGGCGGTTTGCGTATTGGGCGCTCTTCCGCTTC
CTCGCTCACTGACTCGCTGCGCTCGGTCGTTCGGCTGCGGCGAGCGGTATCAGCTCACTCAAAGGCGGTA
ATACGGTTATCCACAGAATCAGGGGATAACGCAGGAAAGAACATGTGAGCAAAAGGCCAGCAAAAGGCCA
GGAACCGTAAAAAGGCCGCGTTGCTGGCGTTTTTCCATAGGCTCCGCCCCCCTGACGAGCATCACAAAAA
TCGACGCTCAAGTCAGAGGTGGCGAAACCCGACAGGACTATAAAGATACCAGGCGTTTCCCCCTGGAAGC
TCCCTCGTGCGCTCTCCTGTTCCGACCCTGCCGCTTACCGGATACCTGTCCGCCTTTCTCCCTTCGGGAA
GCGTGGCGCTTTCTCAATGCTCACGCTGTAGGTATCTCAGTTCGGTGTAGGTCGTTCGCTCCAAGCTGGG
CTGTGTGCACGAACCCCCCGTTCAGCCCGACCGCTGCGCCTTATCCGGTAACTATCGTCTTGAGTCCAAC
CCGGTAAGACACGACTTATCGCCACTGGCAGCAGCCACTGGTAACAGGATTAGCAGAGCGAGGTATGTAG
GCGGTGCTACAGAGTTCTTGAAGTGGTGGCCTAACTACGGCTACACTAGAAGGACAGTATTTGGTATCTG
CGCTCTGCTGAAGCCAGTTACCTTCGGAAAAAGAGTTGGTAGCTCTTGATCCGGCAAACAAACCACCGCT
GGTAGCGGTGGTTTTTTTGTTTGCAAGCAGCAGATTACGCGCAGAAAAAAAGGATCTCAAGAAGATCCTT
TGATCTTTTCTACGGGGTCTGACGCTCAGTGGAACGAAAACTCACGTTAAGGGATTTTGGTCATGAGATT
ATCAAAAAGGATCTTCACCTAGATCCTTTTAAATTAAAAATGAAGTTTTAAATCAATCTAAAGTATATAT
GAGTAAACTTGGTCTGACAGTTACCAATGCTTAATCAGTGAGGCACCTATCTCAGCGATCTGTCTATTTC
GTTCATCCATAGTTGCCTGACTCCCCGTCGTGTAGATAACTACGATACGGGAGGGCTTACCATCTGGCCC
CAGTGCTGCAATGATACCGCGAGACCCACGCTCACCGGCTCCAGATTTATCAGCAATAAACCAGCCAGCC
GGAAGGGCCGAGCGCAGAAGTGGTCCTGCAACTTTATCCGCCTCCATCCAGTCTATTAATTGTTGCCGGG
AAGCTAGAGTAAGTAGTTCGCCAGTTAATAGTTTGCGCAACGTTGTTGCCATTGCTACAGGCATCGTGGT
GTCACGCTCGTCGTTTGGTATGGCTTCATTCAGCTCCGGTTCCCAACGATCAAGGCGAGTTACATGATCC
CCCATGTTGTGCAAAAAAGCGGTTAGCTCCTTCGGTCCTCCGATCGTTGTCAGAAGTAAGTTGGCCGCAG
TGTTATCACTCATGGTTATGGCAGCACTGCATAATTCTCTTACTGTCATGCCATCCGTAAGATGCTTTTC
TGTGACTGGTGAGTACTCAACCAAGTCATTCTGAGAATAGTGTATGCGGCGACCGAGTTGCTCTTGCCCG
GCGTCAATACGGGATAATACCGCGCCACATAGCAGAACTTTAAAAGTGCTCATCATTGGAAAACGTTCTT
CGGGGCGAAAACTCTCAAGGATCTTACCGCTGTTGAGATCCAGTTCGATGTAACCCACTCGTGCACCCAA
CTGATCTTCAGCATCTTTTACTTTCACCAGCGTTTCTGGGTGAGCAAAAACAGGAAGGCAAAATGCCGCA
AAAAAGGGAATAAGGGCGACACGGAAATGTTGAATACTCATACTCTTCCTTTTTCAATATTATTGAAGCA
TTTATCAGGGTTATTGTCTCATGAGCGGATACATATTTGAATGTATTTAGAAAAATAAACAAATAGGGGT
TCCGCGCACATTTCCCCGAAAAGTGCCACCTG
Features (pLannotate 1.2.2; 28 found; start..end, strand, type, name):
      4..383     +  enhancer       CMV enhancer: human cytomegalovirus immediate early enhancer
    386..661     +  promoter       chicken β-actin promoter: No description available
    662..1670    +  intron         chimeric intron: chimera between introns from chicken β-actin and rabbit β-globin
   1668..1724    +  CDS            HBB (fragment): HBB_LEPEU - Experimental evidence at protein level: Swiss-Prot protein existence level 1. Involved in oxygen transport from the lung to the various peripheral tissues. From Lepus europaeus (European hare).
   1771..1791    +  CDS            capTEV™ (fragment): composite tag for in vivo biotinylation, TEV protease cleavage, and 6xHis tagging
   1792..1824    +  CDS            T7 tag (gene 10 leader): leader peptide from bacteriophage T7 gene 10 promotes efficient translation in E. coli
   1828..1851    +  CDS            Xpress™ tag: Xpress™ epitope tag, including an enterokinase recognition and cleavage site
   1858..2574    +  CDS            mEGFP: mEGFP is a basic (constitutively fluorescent) green fluorescent protein published in 2002, derived from Aequorea victoria. It has moderate acid sensitivity.
   2584..3006    +  CDS            RAD53 (fragment): RAD53_YEAST - Also known as MEC2, SAD1, SPK1. Experimental evidence at protein level: Swiss-Prot protein existence level 1. Controls S-phase checkpoint as well as G1 and G2 DNA damage checkpoints. Phosphorylates proteins on serine, threonine, and tyrosine. Prevents entry into anaphase and mitotic exit after DNA damage via regulation of the Polo kinase CDC5. Seems to be involved in the phosphorylation of RPH1. From Saccharomyces cerevisiae (strain ATCC 204508 / S288c) (Baker's yeast).
   3104..3831    +  CDS            cp173Venus (fragment): circularly permuted form of the Venus yellow fluorescent protein (Nagai et al., 2004) efficient FRET acceptor for CFP
   3841..3888    +  CDS            K-Ras (fragment): human small GTPase proto-oncoprotein
   4005..4138    +  intron         chimeric intron: chimera between introns from human β-globin and immunoglobulin heavy chain genes
   4147..4735    +  misc_feature   WPRE: woodchuck hepatitis virus posttranscriptional regulatory element
   4739..4755    +  misc_feature   MCS (fragment): pUC18/19 multiple cloning site
   4768..4879    +  polyA_signal   bGH poly(A) signal: bovine growth hormone polyadenylation signal
   5029..5100    +  CDS            HBB (fragment): HBB_PONPY - Experimental evidence at transcript level: Swiss-Prot protein existence level 2. Involved in oxygen transport from the lung to the various peripheral tissues. From Pongo pygmaeus (Bornean orangutan).
   5171..5226    +  polyA_signal   β-globin poly(A) signal: rabbit β-globin polyadenylation signal (Gil and Proudfoot, 1987)
   5609..5625    -  protein_bind   lac operator: The lac repressor binds to the lac operator to inhibit transcription in E. coli. This inhibition can be relieved by adding lactose or isopropyl-β-D-thiogalactopyranoside (IPTG). lac repressor encoded by lacI
   5633..5663    -  promoter       lac promoter: promoter for the E. coli lac operon
   5678..5699    -  protein_bind   CAP binding site: CAP binding activates transcription in the presence of cAMP. E. coli catabolite activator protein
   5712..5751    -  CDS            lacI (fragment): lac repressor; lacI; The lac repressor binds to the lac operator to inhibit transcription in E. coli. This inhibition can be relieved by adding lactose or isopropyl-β-D-thiogalactopyranoside (IPTG).
   5758..5780    +  promoter       SV40 promoter (fragment): SV40 enhancer and early promoter
   5804..5939    +  rep_origin     SV40 ori: SV40 origin of replication
   5959..6093    +  polyA_signal   SV40 poly(A) signal: SV40 polyadenylation signal
   6095..6149    -  CDS            lacI (fragment): lac repressor; lacI; The lac repressor binds to the lac operator to inhibit transcription in E. coli. This inhibition can be relieved by adding lactose or isopropyl-β-D-thiogalactopyranoside (IPTG).
   6332..6920    -  rep_origin     ori: high-copy-number ColE1/pMB1/pBR322/pUC origin of replication
   7091..7951    -  CDS            AmpR: β-lactamase; bla; confers resistance to ampicillin, carbenicillin, and related antibiotics
   7952..8056    -  promoter       AmpR promoter: bla
