[The description below was written by a language model from this plasmid's Addgene catalogue record and pLannotate feature annotations shown in this document.]
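Description:
pCAGGS_m-AKAR5’ is a mammalian expression plasmid built on the pCAGGS backbone that encodes a membrane-targeted version of the AKAR5’ protein kinase A (PKA) activity sensor. The annotated sequence is about 8.1 kb. It is propagated in E. coli through a high-copy ColE1/pUC-type origin and selected with ampicillin via the β-lactamase gene and its native promoter. Residual lac promoter/operator sequences and an SV40 origin with a neighbouring SV40 poly(A) signal are carried over from the backbone.

Expression is driven by the CAG arrangement: the CMV immediate-early enhancer, the chicken β-actin promoter and a chimeric β-actin/β-globin intron, which together give strong constitutive transcription in many mammalian cell types. The synthetic open reading frame begins with short leader and epitope sequences (a His-tag-like fragment, T7 gene 10 leader and Xpress tag). These are followed by monomeric EGFP, a fragment matching yeast Rad53, and a circularly permuted Venus-type protein (annotated as cp173Venus). The Rad53 fragment is probably the phosphopeptide-binding FHA domain used in AKAR-type sensors. The unannotated gap after it presumably holds the PKA substrate motif and linker, though the record does not say so. In such sensors, phosphorylation by PKA triggers an intramolecular rearrangement that changes FRET between the two fluorophores, which shifts the donor's fluorescence lifetime. A C-terminal K-Ras tail fragment anchors the sensor at the membrane. Downstream, a small chimeric intron, a WPRE, and bGH and rabbit β-globin polyadenylation signals support transcript processing and stability.

The construct is intended for detecting PKA activity near membranes in mammalian cells by two-photon fluorescence lifetime imaging microscopy.
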