Addgene plasmid #114140: pCAGGS_m-AKAR5’
Purpose: Mammalian expression of the AKAR5’ sensor C-terminally fused to the C-terminus of KRas (membrane targeting) for detecting PKA activity using two-photon fluorescence lifetime imaging microscopy (2pFLIM
Depositing lab: Haining Zhong. Depositing organization: Oregon Health & Science University. Publication: Liberated PKA Catalytic Subunits Associate with the Membrane via Myristoylation to Preferentially Phosphorylate Membrane Substrates. Tillo SE, Xiong WH, Takahashi M, Miao S, Andrade AL, Fortin DA, Yang G, Qin M, Smoody BF, Stork PJS, Zhong H. Cell Rep. 2017 Apr 18;19(3):617-629. doi: 10.1016/j.celrep.2017.03.070. PubMed 28423323.
Backbone
  Vector backbone: pCAGGS
  Backbone size w/o insert (bp): 5900
  Vector type: Mammalian Expression
Growth in bacteria
  Bacterial resistance: Ampicillin, 100 μg/mL
  Growth temperature: 37°C
  Growth strain: DH5alpha
  Copy number: High Copy
Gene/Insert
  Gene/Insert name: AKAR5' C-terminally tagged by KRas C tail
  Species: Synthetic
Terms and licenses: Academic/Nonprofit Terms; Industry Terms: Not Available to Industry
How to cite: pCAGGS_m-AKAR5’ was a gift from Haining Zhong (Addgene plasmid # 114140 ; http://n2t.net/addgene:114140 ; RRID:Addgene_114140)
