>Addgene plasmid #114140 | pCAGGS_m-AKAR5’ | addgene partial sequence | sequence record 224339 | Addgene Partial NGS Result
GGGGACGGGGCAGGGCGGGGTTCGGCTTCTGGCGTGTGACCGGCGGCTCTAGAGCCTCTGCTAACCATGT
TCATGCCTTCTTCTTTTTCCTACAGCTCCTGGGCAACGTGCTGGTTATTGTGCTGTCTCATCATTTTGGC
AAAGAATTCGGTACCGCGGGCCCAGCTTGCGGCCGCCACCATGGTGCGGGGTTCTCATCATCATCATCAT
CATGGTATGGCTAGCATGACTGGTGGACAGCAAATGGGTCGGGATCTGTACGACGATGACGATAAGGATC
CCATGGTGAGCAAGGGCGAGGAGCTGTTCACCGGGGTGGTGCCCATCCTGGTCGAGCTGGACGGCGACGT
AAACGGCCACAAGTTCAGCGTGTCCGGCGAGGGCGAGGGCGATGCCACCTACGGCAAGCTGACCCTGAAG
TTCATCTGCACCACCGGCAAGCTGCCCGTGCCCTGGCCCACCCTCGTGACCACCCTGACCTACGGCGTGC
AGTGCTTCAGCCGCTACCCCGACCACATGAAGCAGCACGACTTCTTCAAGTCCGCCATGCCCGAAGGCTA
CGTCCAGGAGCGCACCATCTTCTTCAAGGACGACGGCAACTACAAGACCCGCGCCGAGGTGAAGTTCGAG
GGCGACACCCTGGTGAACCGCATCGAGCTGAAGGGCATCGACTTCAAGGAGGACGGCAACATCCTGGGGC
ACAAGCTGGAGTACAACTACAACAGCCACAACGTCTATATCATGGCCGACAAGCAGAAGAACGGCATCAA
GGTGAACTTCAAGATCCGCCACAACATCGAGGACGGCAGCGTGCAGCTCGCCGACCACTACCAGCAGAAC
ACCCCCATCGGCGACGGCCCCGTGCTGCTGCCCGACAACCACTACCTGAGCACCCAGTCCAAGCTGAGCA
AAGACCCCAACGAGAAGCGCGATCACATGGTCCTGCTGGAGTTCGTGACCGCCGCCGGGATCACTCTCGG
CATGGACGAGCTGTACAAGCGCATGCATAAGTTTTCTCAAGAACAGATCGGCGAAAACATTGTGTGCAGG
GTCATTTGTACCACGGGTCAAATTCCCATCCGAGATTTGTCAGCTGATATTTCACAAGTGCTTAAGGAAA
AACGATCCATAAAGAAAGTTTGGACATTTGGTAGAAACCCAGCCTGTGACTATCATTTAGGAAACATTTC
AAGACTGTCAAATAAGCATTTCCAAATACTACTAGGAGAAGACGGTAACCTTTTATTGAATGACATTTCC
ACTAATGGGACCTGGTTAAATGGGCAAAAAGTCGAGAAGAACAGCAATCAGTTACTGTCTCAAGGTGATG
AAATAACCGTTGGTGTAGGCGTGGAATCAGATATTTTATCTCTGGTCATTTTCATAAACGACAAATTTAA
GCAGTGCCTCGAGCAGAACAAAGTTGATCGCTCTGCAGGTAAGCCAGGCAGCGGCGAGGGCAGCACCAAG
GGCCTGCGTCGCGCCACCCTGGTGGACGGCGGCACCGGCGGCAGCGAGCTCATGGGCAGCGTGCAGCTCG
CCGACCACTACCAGCAGAACACCCCCATCGGCGACGGCCCCGTGCTGCTGCCCGACAACCACTACCTGAG
CTACCAGTCCGCCCTGAGCAAAGACCCCAACGAGAAGCGCGATCACATGGTCCTGCTGGAGAGAGTGACC
GCCGCCGGGATCACTCTCGGCATGGACGAGCTATACAAGGGTGGAACTGGAGGTTCAATGGTGAGCAAGG
GCGAGGAGCTGTTCACCGGGGTGGTGCCCATCCTGGTCGAGCTGGACGGCGACGTAAACGGCCACAAGTT
CAGCGTGTCCGGCGAGGGCGAGGGCGATGCCACCTACGGCAAGCTGACCCTGAAGCTCATCTGCACCACC
GGCAAGCTGCCCGTGCCCTGGCCCACCCTCGTGACCACCTTCGGCTACGGCCTGATGTGCTTCGCCCGCT
ACCCCGACCACATGAAGCAGCACGACTTCTTCAAGTCCGCCATGCCCGAAGGCTACGTCCAGGAGCGCAC
CATCTTCTTCAAGGACGACGGCAACTACAAGACCCGCGCCGAGGTGAAGTTCGAGGGCGACACCCTGGTG
AACCGCATCGAGCTGAAGGGCATCGACTTCAAGGAGGACGGCAACATCCTGGGGCACAAGCTGGAGTACA
ACTGGAACAGCGTCAACGTCTATATCATGGCCGACAAGCAGAAGAACGGCATCAAGGTGAACTTCAAGAT
CCGCCACAACATCGAGGGTGAATTCGGTAAAAAGAAGAAAAAGAAGTCAAAGACAAAGTGTGTAATTATG
TAATCTAGGGGATCCACCGGAAGCCACCTGCATGCGGCCGCATGATCAGCTGGATGCATCGATCACGCGT
ACCGGTGCTCGAGGTACCGATGAATAGCTAAGGTCGAGGCCGCAGGTAAGTATCAAGGTTACAAGACAGG
TTTAAGGAGACCAATAGAAACTGGGCTTGTCGAGACAGAGAAGACTCTTGCGTTTCTGATAGGCACCTAT
TGGTCTTACTGACATCCACTTTGCCTTTCTCTCCACAGGTGTCGACAATCAACCTCTGGATTACAAAATT
TGTGAAAGATTGACTGGTATTCTTAACTATGTTGCTCCTTTTACGCTATGTGGATACGCTGCTTTAATGC
CTTTGTATCATGCTATTGCTTCCCGTATGGCTTTCATTTTCTCCTCCTTGTATAAATCCTGGTTGCTGTC
TCTTTATGAGGAGTTGTGGCCCGTTGTCAGGCAACGTGGCGTGGTGTGCACTGTGTTTGCTGACGCAACC
CCCACTGGTTGGGGCATTGCCACCACCTGTCAGCTCCTTTCCGGGACTTTCGCTTTCCCCCTCCCTATTG
CCACGGCGGAACTCATCGCCGCCTGCCTTGCCCGCTGCTGGACAGGGGCTCGGCTGTTGGGCACTGACAA
TTCCGTGGTGTTGTCGGGGAAGCTGACGTCCTTTCCATGGCTGCTCGCCTGTGTTGCCACCTGGATTCTG
CGCGGGACGTCCTTCTGCTACGTCCCTTCGGCCCTCAATCCAGCGGACCTTCCTTCCCGCGGCCTGCTGC
CGGCTCTGCGGCCTCTTCCGCGTCTTCGCCTTCGCCCTCAGACGAGTCGGATCTCCCTTTGGGCCGCCTC
CCCGCCTGGAATTCGAGCTCGGTACGATCAGCCTCGACTGTGCCTTCTAGTTGCCAGCCATCTGTTGTTT
GCCCCTCCCCCGTGCCTTCCTTGACCCTGGAAGGTGCCACTCCCACTGTCCTTTCCTAATAAAATGAGGA
AATTGCATCGCATTGTCTGAGTAGGTGTCATTCTATTCTGGGGGGTGGGGTGGGGCAGGACAGCAAGGGG
GAG
